>Addgene plasmid #188553 | pMpGE010-gR082 | addgene full sequence | sequence record 393697 | Addgene NGS Result
TTTCACGCCCTTTTAAATATCCGATTATTCTAATAAACGCTCTTTTCTCTTAGGTTTACCCGCCAATATA
TCCTGTCAAACACTGATAGTTTAAACTGAAGGCGGGAAACGACAATCTGATCCAAGCTCAAGCTGCTCTA
GCATTCGCCATTCAGGCTGCGCAACTGTTGGGAAGGGCGATCGGTGCGGGCCTCTTCGCTATTACGCCAG
CTGGCGAAAGGGGGATGTGCTGCAAGGCGATTAAGTTGGGTAACGCCAGGGTTTTCCCAGTCACGACGTT
GTAAAACGACGGCCAGTGCCAAGCTTGGCCCGGGCAAATGAGTCACACACATTGTTGAGAGACATATCAA
AATAACTCAATTGTAAGGTAAGTTGATAGATTTCCCAGTTAAATGCATTATTTTAACAATATTTGTATCT
CAAATTTTCAAAATCATATCAAATTTGCAGATCTTGATGATGATTCACAACTCTGTCTTCGATTTTTGAT
TGTTAACGGGTATCGATATTTGGGTAACTTAAAAAGAATTTGCTAAAGATCTTAAAAAACAGATTAAAAA
AACCTTTCAAAATAGCTAATCCTTTAAATCCGTTTCACAATATAATGCTCATTGATGATAATCGAAAAGA
TTCCATTTTAAAGTGCATATAAATTGCTTAATTATCTCTTTCTGTCTCGTAATATTTTGTTCTCTCCTAT
TGGATCGGACCCGCATCTTCTCGATCAGTTCACTATACTAATATTTGGTCAACTTCAAGAGAGATTAGAA
CTTCGTTCTCCAAAGTGTAAAGGCCGACAAGCAGAAAAGGAAACTTCAATCAGAAGCCTTCTAGGTTTTC
CCGCGTCCCAAAAAGCGAAGGGAGGACGGGGAGGACGGTGAGGCCAGAAGAAGAAAGCAACAGTAAAATC
TCATGTGATTGCGTGCATGTCATGGATCTATGGGATGCTAGTCCACCGTTTGGAAGTATGTGCAGAAGGA
GAAAGGCGCGGGAGGCCAAAAGCGACTTCGGCCACCTCTCTACTTTCTAGAAAGTTTGCTCGCAGCTTGT
AATAAGCGCGGAAAAGGTACTCGAAAAACCGGAGCAATCGGTGTGGTATCAGCAGTCGGGTTCGCTAAAC
CTACGTCTTCTTATTTTGGAATGTTAAATTGAAAGGGCGTGCCGGCCCTAAGCACGGACGATGTGACAGA
CGGAGGAGTGTGAGCAATTCGGATGACGATGCTGGCCGGCAGTCACGACAAAGAGTCCGAAGGGGCATGG
ACAGGGCAATATATAAATGGAAAAGAGGCTTTGAATATTCCTAACCCTTCGTCGTCGGCCTCCCAACTTG
CCCTCGCATGCTGAATTGGCCGCCTATCTGCGAATGGCCGGCCGCCGACCCTAAGTCGCAATAACTTGAA
CGGAGCCGATGCAAAGTCCTTATCGAACGCTCGTTATTATAAACGGGGCAGACCTAGGTATTTAATTATA
TCAAAACCCTCCGCAATTTCGCTAATCATTCCCTAATTTCTTCTACTTTGGCGTCTAGTGCTGTGGTCGC
GCTTGCTCTCAAAGCTCGCTGGGAGGCAGTGGAGCGTCTGGCTTAAAATCGATCGCCGCAACCCTAGAGT
TCCTTTCACTTCTTTCTCTCTTGCGTGGAGAGCATCGACATCGAAGAGCTGCATCTTGTCTTCTGGTATG
CGCCTTGTGCCCTCGTCTCTGTACGTCGTTACGATTGCTCGATATTGTGATTGTCTAGACCTGAAACCCG
ACTGGAGCTTTTACGTGGTGTCGATTGGGGCCTCGAGCGAGTGATTTTTTAGGTTCGTTTTAGCCAAGTA
CATCCCACTTTGGTCAGTCCTGTTATCTCGGTAAGGTGTTCAGTTCGGTCTCTGGTGCGGAGGTGCCTCG
TAAGTTTCCTGCATGATAGATTTGTCTATCCTTGACTTGAAGAGGAGTCGAAGGTCAGCGAGGTTGGCTG
TGTGCTATGGACGTCGGTGCTCCTTGGTTCCGTGCTTCTATGGGTGTTGCCTCAACAGTATTGATGTGCC
TGCAGAAAGGTTGACTAGAGTTATCAACAAGTTTGTACAAAAAAGCAGGCTCCGCGGCCGCCCCCTTCAC
CATGGATAAGAAGTACTCTATCGGACTCGATATCGGAACTAACTCTGTGGGATGGGCTGTGATCACCGAT
GAGTACAAGGTGCCATCTAAGAAGTTCAAGGTTCTCGGAAACACCGATAGGCACTCTATCAAGAAAAACC
TTATCGGTGCTCTCCTCTTCGATTCTGGTGAAACTGCTGAGGCTACCAGACTCAAGAGAACCGCTAGAAG
AAGGTACACCAGAAGAAAGAACAGGATCTGCTACCTCCAAGAGATCTTCTCTAACGAGATGGCTAAAGTG
GATGATTCATTCTTCCACAGGCTCGAAGAGTCATTCCTCGTGGAAGAAGATAAGAAGCACGAGAGGCACC
CTATCTTCGGAAACATCGTTGATGAGGTGGCATACCACGAGAAGTACCCTACTATCTACCACCTCAGAAA
GAAGCTCGTTGATTCTACTGATAAGGCTGATCTCAGGCTCATCTACCTCGCTCTCGCTCACATGATCAAG
TTCAGAGGACACTTCCTCATCGAGGGTGATCTCAACCCTGATAACTCTGATGTGGATAAGTTGTTCATCC
AGCTCGTGCAGACCTACAACCAGCTTTTCGAAGAGAACCCTATCAACGCTTCAGGTGTGGATGCTAAGGC
TATCCTCTCTGCTAGGCTCTCTAAGTCAAGAAGGCTTGAGAACCTCATTGCTCAGCTCCCTGGTGAGAAG
AAGAACGGACTTTTCGGAAACTTGATCGCTCTCTCTCTCGGACTCACCCCTAACTTCAAGTCTAACTTCG
ATCTCGCTGAGGATGCAAAGCTCCAGCTCTCAAAGGATACCTACGATGATGATCTCGATAACCTCCTCGC
TCAGATCGGAGATCAGTACGCTGATTTGTTCCTCGCTGCTAAGAACCTCTCTGATGCTATCCTCCTCAGT
GATATCCTCAGAGTGAACACCGAGATCACCAAGGCTCCACTCTCAGCTTCTATGATCAAGAGATACGATG
AGCACCACCAGGATCTCACACTTCTCAAGGCTCTTGTTAGACAGCAGCTCCCAGAGAAGTACAAAGAGAT
TTTCTTCGATCAGTCTAAGAACGGATACGCTGGTTACATCGATGGTGGTGCATCTCAAGAAGAGTTCTAC
AAGTTCATCAAGCCTATCCTCGAGAAGATGGATGGAACCGAGGAACTCCTCGTGAAGCTCAATAGAGAGG
ATCTTCTCAGAAAGCAGAGGACCTTCGATAACGGATCTATCCCTCATCAGATCCACCTCGGAGAGTTGCA
CGCTATCCTTAGAAGGCAAGAGGATTTCTACCCATTCCTCAAGGATAACAGGGAAAAGATTGAGAAGATT
CTCACCTTCAGAATCCCTTACTACGTGGGACCTCTCGCTAGAGGAAACTCAAGATTCGCTTGGATGACCA
GAAAGTCTGAGGAAACCATCACCCCTTGGAACTTCGAAGAGGTGGTGGATAAGGGTGCTAGTGCTCAGTC
TTTCATCGAGAGGATGACCAACTTCGATAAGAACCTTCCAAACGAGAAGGTGCTCCCTAAGCACTCTTTG
CTCTACGAGTACTTCACCGTGTACAACGAGTTGACCAAGGTTAAGTACGTGACCGAGGGAATGAGGAAGC
CTGCTTTTTTGTCAGGTGAGCAAAAGAAGGCTATCGTTGATCTCTTGTTCAAGACCAACAGAAAGGTGAC
CGTGAAGCAGCTCAAAGAGGATTACTTCAAGAAAATCGAGTGCTTCGATTCAGTTGAGATTTCTGGTGTT
GAGGATAGGTTCAACGCATCTCTCGGAACCTACCACGATCTCCTCAAGATCATTAAGGATAAGGATTTCT
TGGATAACGAGGAAAACGAGGATATCTTGGAGGATATCGTTCTTACCCTCACCCTCTTTGAAGATAGAGA
GATGATTGAAGAAAGGCTCAAGACCTACGCTCATCTCTTCGATGATAAGGTGATGAAGCAGTTGAAGAGA
AGAAGATACACTGGTTGGGGAAGGCTCTCAAGAAAGCTCATTAACGGAATCAGGGATAAGCAGTCTGGAA
AGACAATCCTTGATTTCCTCAAGTCTGATGGATTCGCTAACAGAAACTTCATGCAGCTCATCCACGATGA
TTCTCTCACCTTTAAAGAGGATATCCAGAAGGCTCAGGTTTCAGGACAGGGTGATAGTCTCCATGAGCAT
ATCGCTAACCTCGCTGGATCTCCTGCAATCAAGAAGGGAATCCTCCAGACTGTGAAGGTTGTGGATGAGT
TGGTGAAGGTGATGGGAAGGCATAAGCCTGAGAACATCGTGATCGAAATGGCTAGAGAGAACCAGACCAC
TCAGAAGGGACAGAAGAACTCTAGGGAAAGGATGAAGAGGATCGAGGAAGGTATCAAAGAGCTTGGATCT
CAGATCCTCAAAGAGCACCCTGTTGAGAACACTCAGCTCCAGAATGAGAAGCTCTACCTCTACTACCTCC
AGAACGGAAGGGATATGTATGTGGATCAAGAGTTGGATATCAACAGGCTCTCTGATTACGATGTTGATCA
TATCGTGCCACAGTCATTCTTGAAGGATGATTCTATCGATAACAAGGTGCTCACCAGGTCTGATAAGAAC
AGGGGTAAGAGTGATAACGTGCCAAGTGAAGAGGTTGTGAAGAAAATGAAGAACTATTGGAGGCAGCTCC
TCAACGCTAAGCTCATCACTCAGAGAAAGTTCGATAACTTGACTAAGGCTGAGAGGGGAGGACTCTCTGA
ATTGGATAAGGCAGGATTCATCAAGAGGCAGCTTGTGGAAACCAGGCAGATCACTAAGCACGTTGCACAG
ATCCTCGATTCTAGGATGAACACCAAGTACGATGAGAACGATAAGTTGATCAGGGAAGTGAAGGTTATCA
CCCTCAAGTCAAAGCTCGTGTCTGATTTCAGAAAGGATTTCCAATTCTACAAGGTGAGGGAAATCAACAA
CTACCACCACGCTCACGATGCTTACCTTAACGCTGTTGTTGGAACCGCTCTCATCAAGAAGTATCCTAAG
CTCGAGTCAGAGTTCGTGTACGGTGATTACAAGGTGTACGATGTGAGGAAGATGATCGCTAAGTCTGAGC
AAGAGATCGGAAAGGCTACCGCTAAGTATTTCTTCTACTCTAACATCATGAATTTCTTCAAGACCGAGAT
TACCCTCGCTAACGGTGAGATCAGAAAGAGGCCACTCATCGAGACAAACGGTGAAACAGGTGAGATCGTG
TGGGATAAGGGAAGGGATTTCGCTACCGTTAGAAAGGTGCTCTCTATGCCACAGGTGAACATCGTTAAGA
AAACCGAGGTGCAGACCGGTGGATTCTCTAAAGAGTCTATCCTCCCTAAGAGGAACTCTGATAAGCTCAT
TGCTAGGAAGAAGGATTGGGACCCTAAGAAATACGGTGGTTTCGATTCTCCTACCGTGGCTTACTCTGTT
CTCGTTGTGGCTAAGGTTGAGAAGGGAAAGAGTAAGAAGCTCAAGTCTGTTAAGGAACTTCTCGGAATCA
CTATCATGGAAAGGTCATCTTTCGAGAAGAACCCAATCGATTTCCTCGAGGCTAAGGGATACAAAGAGGT
TAAGAAGGATCTCATCATCAAGCTCCCAAAGTACTCACTCTTCGAACTCGAGAACGGTAGAAAGAGGATG
CTCGCTTCTGCTGGTGAGCTTCAAAAGGGAAACGAGCTTGCTCTCCCATCTAAGTACGTTAACTTTCTTT
ACCTCGCTTCTCACTACGAGAAGTTGAAGGGATCTCCAGAAGATAACGAGCAGAAGCAACTTTTCGTTGA
GCAGCACAAGCACTACTTGGATGAGATCATCGAGCAGATCTCTGAGTTCTCTAAAAGGGTGATCCTCGCT
GATGCAAACCTCGATAAGGTGTTGTCTGCTTACAACAAGCACAGAGATAAGCCTATCAGGGAACAGGCAG
AGAACATCATCCATCTCTTCACCCTTACCAACCTCGGTGCTCCTGCTGCTTTCAAGTACTTCGATACAAC
CATCGATAGGAAGAGATACACCTCTACCAAAGAAGTGCTCGATGCTACCCTCATCCATCAGTCTATCACT
GGACTCTACGAGACTAGGATCGATCTCTCACAGCTCGGTGGTGATTCAAGGGCTGATCCTAAGAAGAAGA
GGAAGGTTTGAGGCGCGCCGAGCTCCAGGCCTCCCAGCTTTCGTCCGTATCATCGGTTTCGACAACGTTC
GTCAAGTTCAATGCATCAGTTTCATTGCCCACACACCAGAATCCTACTAAGTTTGAGTATTATGGCATTG
GAAAAGCTGTTTTCTTCTATCATTTGTTCTGCTTGTAATTTACTGTGTTCTTTCAGTTTTTGTTTTCGGA
CATCAAAATGCAAATGGATGGATAAGAGTTAATAAATGATATGGTCCTTTTGTTCATTCTCAAATTATTA
TTATCTGTTGTTTTTACTTTAATGGGTTGAATTTAAGTAAGAAAGGAACTAACAGTGTGATATTAAGGTG
CAATGTTAGACATATAAAACAGTCTTTCACCTCTCTTTGGTTATGTCTTGAATTGGTTTGTTTCTTCACT
TATCTGTGTAATCAAGTTTACTATGAGTCTATGATCAAGTAATTATGCAATCAAGTTAAGTACAGTATAG
GCTTAAGGGTGGGCGCGCCGACCCAGCTTTCTTGTACAAAGTGGTTGATAACAGCGGTTGACTAGAGTTA
TCAACAAGTTTGTACAAAAAAGCAGGCTCCGCGGCCGCCCCCTTGTAACGTGAGACTACTACACTCCTCA
ACGCAAGTTCTATCTCATATCTCTGCAAGAGCTTATTCCAAGAAACTTTCTTGTGCTTCTATGCATGCCC
AGGTACCTTAAGTCGCGCGCATAGTCACTTCACAGCCTTTTCAGTTCTCCCTTTGATGGCTCAGAGTGAC
GCAACTGCACAAAAATAAGAAAAAAGTCGAAGCGTCACGAGAGATGTATCCGGCTAGTTTCCTTGGAGTT
CGGATTGCTCTCTTTCTCTGTCTCCCCGAACCATATGGAATTTATGAACTGCTGTTCACTAGTCAGTCAC
TTGTTTCAGAACTTTTGAGTGGTCGATTTATCCACCTTCTTGTTTCTTCCTGGGTCCAGAATCTGACTTC
TTGAGACAACAAACAGTGCACAGTGGATCGAAGAATGACCACAGTTGAGACACGTGGCGCTGGCCTCATT
TATTGCACCATACGTTTAGTGAAGAACTGAATAATGGTGGATATAAAGCAGAGTTGCACCCAGCCTCTCG
CTTCCCTCTGAGAAGACGATGTTTTAGAGCTAGAAATAGCAAGTTAAAATAAGGCTAGTCCGTTATCAAC
TTGAAAAAGTGGCACCGAGTCGGTGCTTTTTTTCTAGTATCGGGAATTCTAAAGGGTGGGCGCGCCGACC
CAGCTTTCTTGTACAAAGTGGTTGATAACAGCGCTTAGAGGCTTAGAGCTCGAATTTCCCCGATCGTTCA
AACATTTGGCAATAAAGTTTCTTAAGATTGAATCCTGTTGCCGGTCTTGCGATGATTATCATATAATTTC
TGTTGAATTACGTTAAGCATGTAATAATTAACATGTAATGCATGACGTTATTTATGAGATGGGTTTTTAT
GATTAGAGTCCCGCAATTATACATTTAATACGCGATAGAAAACAAAATATAGCGCGCAAACTAGGATAAA
TTATCGCGCGCGGTGTCATCTATGTTACTAGATCGGGAATTGGTTCCGGAACCAATTCGTAATCATGTCA
TAGCTGTTTCCTGTGTGAAATTGTTATCCGCTCACAATTCCACACAACATACGAGCCGGAAGCATAAAGT
GTAAAGCCTGGGGTGCCTAATGAGTGAGCTAACTCACATTAGGCTGAATTAGGCGCGCCTATTTCTGAAT
TCAACACATTGCGGACGTTTTTAATGTACTGAATTAACGCCGAATTAATTCGGGGGATCTGGATTTTAGT
ACTGGATTTTGGTTTTAGGAATTAGAAATTTTATTGATAGAAGTATTTTACAAATACAAATACATACTAA
GGGTTTCTTATATGCTCAACACATGAGCGAAACCCTATAGGAACCCTAATTCCCTTATCTGGGAACTACT
CACACATTATTATGGAGAAACTCGAGCTTGTCGATCGACAGATCCCGGTCGGCATCTACTCTATTTCTTT
GCCCTCGGACGAGTGCTGGGGCGTCGGTTTCCACTATCGGCGAGTACTTCTACACAGCCATCGGTCCAGA
CGGCCGCGCTTCTGCGGGCGATTTGTGTACGCCCGACAGTCCCGGCTCCGGATCGGACGATTGCGTCGCA
TCGACCCTGCGCCCAAGCTGCATCATCGAAATTGCCGTCAACCAAGCTCTGATAGAGTTGGTCAAGACCA
ATGCGGAGCATATACGCCCGGAGTCGTGGCGATCCTGCAAGCTCCGGATGCCTCCGCTCGAAGTAGCGCG
TCTGCTGCTCCATACAAGCCAACCACGGCCTCCAGAAGAAGATGTTGGCGACCTCGTATTGGGAATCCCC
GAACATCGCCTCGCTCCAGTCAATGACCGCTGTTATGCGGCCATTGTCCGTCAGGACATTGTTGGAGCCG
AAATCCGCGTGCACGAGGTGCCGGACTTCGGGGCAGTCCTCGGCCCAAAGCATCAGCTCATCGAGAGCCT
GCGCGACGGACGCACTGACGGTGTCGTCCATCACAGTTTGCCAGTGATACACATGGGGATCAGCAATCGC
GCATATGAAATCACGCCATGTAGTGTATTGACCGATTCCTTGCGGTCCGAATGGGCCGAACCCGCTCGTC
TGGCTAAGATCGGCCGCAGCGATCGCATCCATAGCCTCCGCGACCGGTTGTAGAACAGCGGGCAGTTCGG
TTTCAGGCAGGTCTTGCAACGTGACACCCTGTGAACGGCGGGAGATGCAATAGGTCAGGCTCTCGCTAAA
CTCCCCAATGTCAAGCACTTCCGGAATCGGGAGCGCGGCCGATGCAAAGTGCCGATAAACATAACGATCT
TTGTAGAAACCATCGGCGCAGCTATTTACCCGCAGGACATATCCACGCCCTCCTACATCGAAGCTGAAAG
CACGAGATTCTTCGCCCTCCGAGAGCTGCATCAGGTCGGAGACGCTGTCGAACTTTTCGATCAGAAACTT
CTCGACAGACGTCGCGGTGAGTTCAGGCTTTTTCATATCTCATTGCCCCCCGGATCTGCGAAAGCTCGAG
AGAGATAGATTTGTAGAGAGAGACTGGTGATTTCAGCGTGTCCTCTCCAAATGAAATGAACTTCCTTATA
TAGAGGAAGGGTCTTGCGAAGGATAGTGGGATTGTGCGTCATCCCTTACGTCAGTGGAGATATCACATCA
ATCCACTTGCTTTGAAGACGTGGTTGGAACGTCTTCTTTTTCCACGATGCTCCTCGTGGGTGGGGGTCCA
TCTTTGGGACCACTGTCGGCAGAGGCATCTTGAACGATAGCCTTTCCTTTATCGCAATGATGGCATTTGT
AGGTGCCACCTTCCTTTTCTACTGTCCTTTTGATGAAGTGACAGATAGCTGGGCAATGGAATCCGAGGAG
GTTTCCCGATATTACCCTTTGTTGAAAAGTCTCAATAGCCCTTTGGTCTTCTGAGACTGTATCTTTGATA
TTCTTGGAGTAGACGAGAGTGTCGTGCTCCACCATGTTCACATCAATCCACTTGCTTTGAAGACGTGGTT
GGAACGTCTTCTTTTTCCACGATGCTCCTCGTGGGTGGGGGTCCATCTTTGGGACCACTGTCGGCAGAGG
CATCTTGAACGATAGCCTTTCCTTTATCGCAATGATGGCATTTGTAGGTGCCACCTTCCTTTTCTACTGT
CCTTTTGATGAAGTGACAGATAGCTGGGCAATGGAATCCGAGGAGGTTTCCCGATATTACCCTTTGTTGA
AAAGTCTCAATAGCCCTTTGGTCTTCTGAGACTGTATCTTTGATATTCTTGGAGTAGACGAGAGTGTCGT
GCTCCACCATGTTGGCAAGCTGCTCTAGCCAATACGCAAACCGAATTCAGAAATAAATTCAGCCTAATTC
GGCGTTAATTCAGTACATTAAAAACGTCCGCAATGTGTTATTAAGTTGTCTAAGCGTCAATTTGTTTACA
CCACAATATATCCTGCCACCAGCCAGCCAACAGCTCCCCGACCGGCAGCTCGGCACAAAATCACCACTCG
ATACAGGCAGCCCATCAGTCCGGGACGGCGTCAGCGGGAGAGCCGTTGTAAGGCGGCAGACTTTGCTCAT
GTTACCGATGCTATTCGGAAGAACGGCAACTAAGCTGCCGGGTTTGAAACACGGATGATCTCGCGGAGGG
TAGCATGTTGATTGTAACGATGACAGAGCGTTGCTGCCTGTGATCAATTCGGGCACGAACCCAGTGGACA
TAAGCCTGTTCGGTTCGTAAGCTGTAATGCAAGTAGCGTATGCGCTCACGCAACTGGTCCAGAACCTTGA
CCGAACGCAGCGGTGGTAACGGCGCAGTGGCGGTTTTCATGGCTTGTTATGACTGTTTTTTTGGGGTACA
GTCTATGCCTCGGGCATCCAAGCAGCAAGCGCGTTACGCCGTGGGTCGATGTTTGATGTTATGGAGCAGC
AACGATGTTACGCAGCAGGGCAGTCGCCCTAAAACAAAGTTAAACATCATGGGGGAAGCGGTGATCGCCG
AAGTATCGACTCAACTATCAGAGGTAGTTGGCGTCATCGAGCGCCATCTCGAACCGACGTTGCTGGCCGT
ACATTTGTACGGCTCCGCAGTGGATGGCGGCCTGAAGCCACACAGTGATATTGATTTGCTGGTTACGGTG
ACCGTAAGGCTTGATGAAACAACGCGGCGAGCTTTGATCAACGACCTTTTGGAAACTTCGGCTTCCCCTG
GAGAGAGCGAGATTCTCCGCGCTGTAGAAGTCACCATTGTTGTGCACGACGACATCATTCCGTGGCGTTA
TCCAGCTAAGCGCGAACTGCAATTTGGAGAATGGCAGCGCAATGACATTCTTGCAGGTATCTTCGAGCCA
GCCACGATCGACATTGATCTGGCTATCTTGCTGACAAAAGCAAGAGAACATAGCGTTGCCTTGGTAGGTC
CAGCGGCGGAGGAACTCTTTGATCCGGTTCCTGAACAGGATCTATTTGAGGCGCTAAATGAAACCTTAAC
GCTATGGAACTCGCCGCCCGACTGGGCTGGCGATGAGCGAAATGTAGTGCTTACGTTGTCCCGCATTTGG
TACAGCGCAGTAACCGGCAAAATCGCGCCGAAGGATGTCGCTGCCGACTGGGCAATGGAGCGCCTGCCGG
CCCAGTATCAGCCCGTCATACTTGAAGCTAGACAGGCTTATCTTGGACAAGAAGAAGATCGCTTGGCCTC
GCGCGCAGATCAGTTGGAAGAATTTGTCCACTACGTGAAAGGCGAGATCACCAAGGTAGTCGGCAAATAA
TGTCTAGCTAGAAATTCGTTCAAGCCGACGCCGCTTCGCGGCGCGGCTTAACTCAAGCGTTAGATGCACT
AAGCACATAATTGCTCACAGCCAAACTATCAGGTCAAGTCTGCTTTTATTATTTTTAAGCGTGCATAATA
AGCCCTACACAAATTGGGAGATATATCATGCATGACCAAAATCCCTTAACGTGAGTTTTCGTTCCACTGA
GCGTCAGACCCCGTAGAAAAGATCAAAGGATCTTCTTGAGATCCTTTTTTTCTGCGCGTAATCTGCTGCT
TGCAAACAAAAAAACCACCGCTACCAGCGGTGGTTTGTTTGCCGGATCAAGAGCTACCAACTCTTTTTCC
GAAGGTAACTGGCTTCAGCAGAGCGCAGATACCAAATACTGTCCTTCTAGTGTAGCCGTAGTTAGGCCAC
CACTTCAAGAACTCTGTAGCACCGCCTACATACCTCGCTCTGCTAATCCTGTTACCAGTGGCTGCTGCCA
GTGGCGATAAGTCGTGTCTTACCGGGTTGGACTCAAGACGATAGTTACCGGATAAGGCGCAGCGGTCGGG
CTGAACGGGGGGTTCGTGCACACAGCCCAGCTTGGAGCGAACGACCTACACCGAACTGAGATACCTACAG
CGTGAGCTATGAGAAAGCGCCACGCTTCCCGAAGGGAGAAAGGCGGACAGGTATCCGGTAAGCGGCAGGG
TCGGAACAGGAGAGCGCACGAGGGAGCTTCCAGGGGGAAACGCCTGGTATCTTTATAGTCCTGTCGGGTT
TCGCCACCTCTGACTTGAGCGTCGATTTTTGTGATGCTCGTCAGGGGGGCGGAGCCTATGGAAAAACGCC
AGCAACGCGGCCTTTTTACGGTTCCTGGCCTTTTGCTGGCCTTTTGCTCACATGTTCTTTCCTGCGTTAT
CCCCTGATTCTGTGGATAACCGTATTACCGCCTTTGAGTGAGCTGATACCGCTCGCCGCAGCCGAACGAC
CGAGCGCAGCGAGTCAGTGAGCGAGGAAGCGGAAGAGCGCCTGATGCGGTATTTTCTCCTTACGCATCTG
TGCGGTATTTCACACCGCATATGGTGCACTCTCAGTACAATCTGCTCTGATGCCGCATAGTTAAGCCAGT
ATACACTCCGCTATCGCTACGTGACTGGGTCATGGCTGCGCCCCGACACCCGCCAACACCCGCTGACGCG
CCCTGACGGGCTTGTCTGCTCCCGGCATCCGCTTACAGACAAGCTGTGACCGTCTCCGGGAGCTGCATGT
GTCAGAGGTTTTCACCGTCATCACCGAAACGCGCGAGGCAGGGTGCCTTGATGTGGGCGCCGGCGGTCGA
GTGGCGACGGCGCGGCTTGTCCGCGCCCTGGTAGATTGCCTGGCCGTAGGCCAGCCATTTTTGAGCGGCC
AGCGGCCGCGATAGGCCGACGCGAAGCGGCGGGGCGTAGGGAGCGCAGCGACCGAAGGGTAGGCGCTTTT
TGCAGCTCTTCGGCTGTGCGCTGGCCAGACAGTTATGCACAGGCCAGGCGGGTTTTAAGAGTTTTAATAA
GTTTTAAAGAGTTTTAGGCGGAAAAATCGCCTTTTTTCTCTTTTATATCAGTCACTTACATGTGTGACCG
GTTCCCAATGTACGGCTTTGGGTTCCCAATGTACGGGTTCCGGTTCCCAATGTACGGCTTTGGGTTCCCA
ATGTACGTGCTATCCACAGGAAAGAGACCTTTTCGACCTTTTTCCCCTGCTAGGGCAATTTGCCCTAGCA
TCTGCTCCGTACATTAGGAACCGGCGGATGCTTCGCCCTCGATCAGGTTGCGGTAGCGCATGACTAGGAT
CGGGCCAGCCTGCCCCGCCTCCTCCTTCAAATCGTACTCCGGCAGGTCATTTGACCCGATCAGCTTGCGC
ACGGTGAAACAGAACTTCTTGAACTCTCCGGCGCTGCCACTGCGTTCGTAGATCGTCTTGAACAACCATC
TGGCTTCTGCCTTGCCTGCGGCGCGGCGTGCCAGGCGGTAGAGAAAACGGCCGATGCCGGGATCGATCAA
AAAGTAATCGGGGTGAACCGTCAGCACGTCCGGGTTCTTGCCTTCTGTGATCTCGCGGTACATCCAATCA
GCTAGCTCGATCTCGATGTACTCCGGCCGCCCGGTTTCGCTCTTTACGATCTTGTAGCGGCTAATCAAGG
CTTCACCCTCGGATACCGTCACCAGGCGGCCGTTCTTGGCCTTCTTCGTACGCTGCATGGCAACGTGCGT
GGTGTTTAACCGAATGCAGGTTTCTACCAGGTCGTCTTTCTGCTTTCCGCCATCGGCTCGCCGGCAGAAC
TTGAGTACGTCCGCAACGTGTGGACGGAACACGCGGCCGGGCTTGTCTCCCTTCCCTTCCCGGTATCGGT
TCATGGATTCGGTTAGATGGGAAACCGCCATCAGTACCAGGTCGTAATCCCACACACTGGCCATGCCGGC
CGGCCCTGCGGAAACCTCTACGTGCCCGTCTGGAAGCTCGTAGCGGATCACCTCGCCAGCTCGTCGGTCA
CGCTTCGACAGACGGAAAACGGCCACGTCCATGATGCTGCGACTATCGCGGGTGCCCACGTCATAGAGCA
TCGGAACGAAAAAATCTGGTTGCTCGTCGCCCTTGGGCGGCTTCCTAATCGACGGCGCACCGGCTGCCGG
CGGTTGCCGGGATTCTTTGCGGATTCGATCAGCGGCCGCTTGCCACGATTCACCGGGGCGTGCTTCTGCC
TCGATGCGTTGCCGCTGGGCGGCCTGCGCGGCCTTCAACTTCTCCACCAGGTCATCACCCAGCGCCGCGC
CGATTTGTACCGGGCCGGATGGTTTGCGACCGCTCACGCCGATTCCTCGGGCTTGGGGGTTCCAGTGCCA
TTGCAGGGCCGGCAGACAACCCAGCCGCTTACGCCTGGCCAACCGCCCGTTCCTCCACACATGGGGCATT
CCACGGCGTCGGTGCCTGGTTGTTCTTGATTTTCCATGCCGCCTCCTTTAGCCGCTAAAATTCATCTACT
CATTTATTCATTTGCTCATTTACTCTGGTAGCTGCGCGATGTATTCAGATAGCAGCTCGGTAATGGTCTT
GCCTTGGCGTACCGCGTACATCTTCAGCTTGGTGTGATCCTCCGCCGGCAACTGAAAGTTGACCCGCTTC
ATGGCTGGCGTGTCTGCCAGGCTGGCCAACGTTGCAGCCTTGCTGCTGCGTGCGCTCGGACGGCCGGCAC
TTAGCGTGTTTGTGCTTTTGCTCATTTTCTCTTTACCTCATTAACTCAAATGAGTTTTGATTTAATTTCA
GCGGCCAGCGCCTGGACCTCGCGGGCAGCGTCGCCCTCGGGTTCTGATTCAAGAACGGTTGTGCCGGCGG
CGGCAGTGCCTGGGTAGCTCACGCGCTGCGTGATACGGGACTCAAGAATGGGCAGCTCGTACCCGGCCAG
CGCCTCGGCAACCTCACCGCCGATGCGCGTGCCTTTGATCGCCCGCGACACGACAAAGGCCGCTTGTAGC
CTTCCATCCGTGACCTCAATGCGCTGCTTAACCAGCTCCACCAGGTCGGCGGTGGCCCATATGTCGTAAG
GGCTTGGCTGCACCGGAATCAGCACGAAGTCGGCTGCCTTGATCGCGGACACAGCCAAGTCCGCCGCCTG
GGGCGCTCCGTCGATCACTACGAAGTCGCGCCGGCCGATGGCCTTCACGTCGCGGTCAATCGTCGGGCGG
TCGATGCCGACAACGGTTAGCGGTTGATCTTCCCGCACGGCCGCCCAATCGCGGGCACTGCCCTGGGGAT
CGGAATCGACTAACAGAACATCGGCCCCGGCGAGTTGCAGGGCGCGGGCTAGATGGGTTGCGATGGTCGT
CTTGCCTGACCCGCCTTTCTGGTTAAGTACAGCGATAACCTTCATGCGTTCCCCTTGCGTATTTGTTTAT
TTACTCATCGCATCATATACGCAGCGACCGCATGACGCAAGCTGTTTTACTCAAATACACATCACCTTTT
TAGACGGCGGCGCTCGGTTTCTTCAGCGGCCAAGCTGGCCGGCCAGGCCGCCAGCTTGGCATCAGACAAA
CCGGCCAGGATTTCATGCAGCCGCACGGTTGAGACGTGCGCGGGCGGCTCGAACACGTACCCGGCCGCGA
TCATCTCCGCCTCGATCTCTTCGGTAATGAAAAACGGTTCGTCCTGGCCGTCCTGGTGCGGTTTCATGCT
TGTTCCTCTTGGCGTTCATTCTCGGCGGCCGCCAGGGCGTCGGCCTCGGTCAATGCGTCCTCACGGAAGG
CACCGCGCCGCCTGGCCTCGGTGGGCGTCACTTCCTCGCTGCGCTCAAGTGCGCGGTACAGGGTCGAGCG
ATGCACGCCAAGCAGTGCAGCCGCCTCTTTCACGGTGCGGCCTTCCTGGTCGATCAGCTCGCGGGCGTGC
GCGATCTGTGCCGGGGTGAGGGTAGGGCGGGGGCCAAACTTCACGCCTCGGGCCTTGGCGGCCTCGCGCC
CGCTCCGGGTGCGGTCGATGATTAGGGAACGCTCGAACTCGGCAATGCCGGCGAACACGGTCAACACCAT
GCGGCCGGCCGGCGTGGTGGTGTCGGCCCACGGCTCTGCCAGGCTACGCAGGCCCGCGCCGGCCTCCTGG
ATGCGCTCGGCAATGTCCAGTAGGTCGCGGGTGCTGCGGGCCAGGCGGTCTAGCCTGGTCACTGTCACAA
CGTCGCCAGGGCGTAGGTGGTCAAGCATCCTGGCCAGCTCCGGGCGGTCGCGCCTGGTGCCGGTGATCTT
CTCGGAAAACAGCTTGGTGCAGCCGGCCGCGTGCAGTTCGGCCCGTTGGTTGGTCAAGTCCTGGTCGTCG
GTGCTGACGCGGGCATAGCCCAGCAGGCCAGCGGCGGCGCTCTTGTTCATGGCGTAATGTCTCCGGTTCT
AGTCGCAAGTATTCTACTTTATGCGACTAAAACACGCGACAAGAAAACGCCAGGAAAAGGGCAGGGCGGC
AGCCTGTCGCGTAACTTAGGACTTGTGCGACATGTCGTTTTCAGAAGACGGCTGCACTGAACGTCAGAAG
CCGACTGCACTATAGCAGCGGAGGGGTTGGATCAAAGTACTTTGATCCCGAGGGGAACCCTGTGGTTGGC
ATGCACATACAAATGGACGAACGGATAAACCT
Features (pLannotate 1.2.2; 27 found; start..end, strand, type, name):
     54..78      -  misc_feature   RB T-DNA repeat: right border repeat from nopaline C58 T-DNA
    144..298     -  CDS            lacZα (fragment): LacZα fragment of β-galactosidase; lacZ fragment
   2057..2081    +  protein_bind   attB1: mutant version of attB; recombination site for the Gateway® BP reaction BP Clonase™
   2102..6205    +  CDS            cas9: CAS9_STRP1 - Also known as csn1 From Streptococcus pyogenes serotype M1.
   6240..6347    +  CDS            RBCS1 (fragment): RBS1_SPIOL - Also known as RBCS. Experimental evidence at protein level: Swiss-Prot protein existence level 1. RuBisCO catalyzes two reactions: the carboxylation of D- ribulose 1,5-bisphosphate, the primary event in carbon dioxide fixation, as well as the oxidative fragmentation of the pentose substrate. Both reactions occur simultaneously and in competition at the same active site. Although the small subunit is not catalytic it is essential for maximal activity. From Spinacia oleracea (Spinach).
   6741..6765    -  protein_bind   attB2: mutant version of attB; recombination site for the Gateway® BP reaction BP Clonase™
   6794..6818    +  protein_bind   attB1: mutant version of attB; recombination site for the Gateway® BP reaction BP Clonase™
   7371..7446    +  misc_RNA       gRNA scaffold: guide RNA scaffold for the Streptococcus pyogenes CRISPR/Cas9 system
   7488..7512    -  protein_bind   attB2: mutant version of attB; recombination site for the Gateway® BP reaction BP Clonase™
   7552..7804    +  terminator     NOS terminator: nopaline synthase terminator and poly(A) signal
   7859..7881    -  protein_bind   lac operator (fragment): The lac repressor binds to the lac operator to inhibit transcription in E. coli. This inhibition can be relieved by adding lactose or isopropyl-β-D-thiogalactopyranoside (IPTG). lac repressor encoded by lacI
   7885..7915    -  promoter       lac promoter: promoter for the E. coli lac operon
   7930..7951    -  protein_bind   CAP binding site: CAP binding activates transcription in the presence of cAMP. E. coli catabolite activator protein
   8036..8210    -  polyA_signal   CaMV poly(A) signal: cauliflower mosaic virus polyadenylation signal
   8251..9276    -  CDS            HygR: hygromycin B phosphotransferase confers resistance to hygromycin
   9343..10019   -  promoter       CaMV 35S promoter (enhanced): cauliflower mosaic virus 35S promoter with a duplicated enhancer region
  10214..10238   -  misc_feature   LB T-DNA repeat: left border repeat from nopaline C58 T-DNA
  10497..10520   +  promoter       Pc promoter (fragment): intI1 (promoter lies within the coding sequence); class 1 integron promoter
  10696..10752   +  CDS            GmR (fragment): gentamycin acetyltransferase; aacC1; confers resistance to gentamycin
  10763..11550   +  CDS            SmR (fragment): aminoglycoside adenylyltransferase (Murphy, 1985); aadA; confers resistance to spectinomycin and streptomycin
  11796..12384   +  rep_origin     ori: high-copy-number ColE1/pMB1/pBR322/pUC origin of replication
  12570..12710   -  misc_feature   bom: basis of mobility region from pBR322
  12812..12851   -  CDS            rop (fragment): Rop protein, which maintains plasmids at low copy number; rop
  13054..13248   -  rep_origin     pVS1 oriV: origin of replication for the Pseudomonas plasmid pVS1 (Heeb et al., 2000)
  13314..14387   -  CDS            pVS1 RepA: replication protein from the Pseudomonas plasmid pVS1 (Heeb et al., 2000)
  14816..15445   -  CDS            pVS1 StaA: stability protein from the Pseudomonas plasmid pVS1 (Heeb et al., 2000)
  16005..16406   -  CDS            Y4CG_SINFN (fragment): Protein inferred from homology: Swiss-Prot protein existence level 3. From Sinorhizobium fredii (strain NBRC 101917 / NGR234).
