[The description below was written by a language model from this plasmid's Addgene catalogue record and pLannotate feature annotations shown in this document.]
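Description:
pMpGE010-gR082 is a 16.7 kb Agrobacterium binary vector for CRISPR/Cas9 genome editing in the liverwort Marchantia polymorpha, built on the pMpGE010 backbone and carrying a guide RNA (gR082) directed against the MpIGPD gene. The backbone has a ColE1/pBR322-type origin with a bom site for propagation in E. coli, and the pVS1 oriV, RepA and StaA functions for replication and stable maintenance in Agrobacterium. Bacterial selection is by spectinomycin through an aadA (SmR) aminoglycoside adenylyltransferase gene.

Between the nopaline-type right and left T-DNA borders lie three functional units. A Streptococcus pyogenes Cas9 coding sequence sits between attB1 and attB2 Gateway sites and is followed by a region annotated as a fragment matching a RuBisCO small subunit gene. The promoter driving Cas9 is not annotated in the feature table and is not stated in the record. A second attB1/attB2-flanked segment contains the S. pyogenes gRNA scaffold, indicating that the guide cassette was introduced by Gateway recombination. The promoter for the guide is likewise not annotated, and a NOS terminator lies downstream. The third unit is a plant selection marker, hygromycin phosphotransferase under an enhanced CaMV 35S promoter with a CaMV polyadenylation signal. Remnants of lacZα and lac promoter/operator elements from the parental cloning region are also present.

After Agrobacterium-mediated transformation, hygromycin-resistant plants express Cas9 and the guide, producing mutations at MpIGPD. The associated work concerns selecting a histidine-auxotrophic Marchantia strain for use with an auxotrophic selectable marker, consistent with disruption of this gene.
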