Addgene plasmid #188553: pMpGE010-gR082
Purpose: Binary vector for CRISPR/Cas9 targeted to MpIGPD in Marchantia polymorpha (for Agrobacterium-mediated genetic transformation)
Depositing lab: Yutaka Kodama. Publication: Selection of a histidine auxotrophic Marchantia polymorpha strain with an auxotrophic selective marker. Fukushima T, Kodama Y. Plant Biotechnol (Tokyo). 2022 Dec 25;39(4):345-354. doi: 10.5511/plantbiotechnology.22.0810a. Epub 2022 Nov 26. PubMed 37283617.
Backbone
  Vector backbone: pMpGE010
  Vector type: CRISPR ; Entry Vector
Growth in bacteria
  Bacterial resistance: Spectinomycin, 50 μg/mL
  Growth temperature: 37°C
  Growth strain: DH5alpha
  Copy number: Unknown
Gene/Insert
  Gene/Insert name: gR082
  gRNA/shRNA sequence: cttccctctgagaagacgatgtt
  Species: M. polymorpha
Terms and licenses: Academic/Nonprofit Terms; Industry Terms: Not Available to Industry
How to cite: pMpGE010-gR082 was a gift from Yutaka Kodama (Addgene plasmid # 188553 ; http://n2t.net/addgene:188553 ; RRID:Addgene_188553)
